Addgene plasmid #206937: pIF1-S39E-GFP
Purpose: Plasmid expressing the mutant S39E of human IF1 fused in C-terminal with GFP
Depositing lab: José Cuezva. Depositing organization: Centro de Biologia Molecular Severo Ochoa. Publication: IF1 promotes oligomeric assemblies of sluggish ATP synthase and outlines the heterogeneity of the mitochondrial membrane potential. Romero-Carraminana I, Esparza-Molto PB, Dominguez-Zorita S, Nuevo-Tapioles C, Cuezva JM. Commun Biol. 2023 Aug 12;6(1):836. doi: 10.1038/s42003-023-05214-1. PubMed 37573449.
Backbone
  Vector backbone: pEGFP_C3
  Backbone manufacturer: Clontech
  Backbone size w/o insert (bp): 5093
  Total vector size (bp): 6093
  Vector type: Mammalian Expression
  Selectable markers: Bleomycin
Growth in bacteria
  Bacterial resistance: Ampicillin, 100 μg/mL
  Growth temperature: 37°C
  Growth strain: DH5alpha
  Growth instructions: Grown in Luria-Bertani medium
  Copy number: Low Copy
Gene/Insert
  Gene/Insert name: S39E mutant of human IF1 (ATPase inhibitory factor 1)
  Species: H. sapiens (human)
  Insert size (bp): 1000
  Mutation: Changed serine 39 for a glutamic acid
  GenBank ID: NC_000001.11
  Promoter: CMV
  Tag / fusion protein: GFP (C terminal on insert)
  Cloning method: Restriction Enzyme; 5′ cloning site XhoI (not destroyed); 3′ cloning site ApaI (not destroyed)
  Sequencing primers: 5′ CGCAAATGGGCGGTAGGCGTG; 3′ CGTCGCCGTCCAGCTCGACCAG
Terms and licenses: Academic/Nonprofit Terms; Industry Terms: Not Available to Industry
How to cite: pIF1-S39E-GFP was a gift from José Cuezva (Addgene plasmid # 206937 ; http://n2t.net/addgene:206937 ; RRID:Addgene_206937)
