[The description below was written by a language model from this plasmid's Addgene catalogue record and pLannotate feature annotations shown in this document.]
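Description:
pIF1-S39E-GFP is a mammalian expression plasmid that produces a point mutant of human ATPase inhibitory factor 1 (IF1, gene ATP5IF1) fused at its C-terminus to EGFP. The CMV immediate-early enhancer and promoter drive the IF1 coding sequence, which runs across a short polylinker remnant spanning the sequence origin into the EGFP open reading frame. A bovine growth hormone polyadenylation signal follows. A T7 promoter sits between CMV and the insert. Serine 39 is replaced by glutamic acid. IF1 is the endogenous mitochondrial inhibitor of the F1Fo-ATP synthase, and placing GFP at the C-terminus leaves the N-terminal end of the protein free. The record does not state the rationale for the S39E change.

The catalogue lists the backbone as Clontech pEGFP-C3, but the annotated sequence does not fit that description well. EGFP lies downstream of the insert rather than upstream. The plasmid carries an ampicillin resistance gene with its bla promoter, and a separate SV40 promoter/EM7 promoter cassette drives the Sh ble gene, ending in an SV40 poly(A) signal. With the bGH terminator and f1 origin, these features point to a different, Zeocin-type expression backbone. Bacterial selection is therefore by ampicillin, and the ble marker allows bleomycin/Zeocin selection in mammalian cells, matching the catalogue's marker fields. Replication uses a ColE1/pUC-type origin, annotated as high copy although the record lists low copy. The associated publication concerns IF1's effects on ATP synthase oligomeric assembly and mitochondrial membrane potential heterogeneity, so the construct is suited to expressing and visualising this IF1 variant in cultured cells.
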