Features (pLannotate 1.2.2; 24 found; start..end, strand, type, name):
     26..745     +  CDS            EGFP: the original enhanced GFP (Yang et al., 1996) mammalian codon-optimized
    848..1072    +  polyA_signal   bGH poly(A) signal: bovine growth hormone polyadenylation signal
   1076..1097    +  promoter       SV40 promoter (fragment): SV40 enhancer and early promoter
   1118..1546    +  rep_origin     f1 ori (sequence partly withheld): f1 bacteriophage origin of replication; arrow indicates direction of (+) strand synthesis
   1560..1889    +  promoter       SV40 promoter: SV40 enhancer and early promoter
   1937..1984    +  promoter       EM7 promoter: synthetic bacterial promoter&nbsp
   2003..2377    +  CDS            BleoR: antibiotic-binding protein; Sh ble from Streptoalloteichus hindustanus; confers resistance to bleomycin, phleomycin, and Zeocin™
   2387..2512    +  CDS            ble (fragment): BLE_KLEPN - Experimental evidence at protein level: Swiss-Prot protein existence level 1. Binding protein with a strong affinity to the bleomycin family of antibiotics. Binds to CL990; an antimitotic-antibiotic compound. From Klebsiella pneumoniae.
   2507..2628    +  polyA_signal   SV40 poly(A) signal: SV40 polyadenylation signal
   2701..2717    -  protein_bind   lac operator: The lac repressor binds to the lac operator to inhibit transcription in E. coli. This inhibition can be relieved by adding lactose or isopropyl-β-D-thiogalactopyranoside (IPTG). lac repressor encoded by lacI
   2725..2755    -  promoter       lac promoter: promoter for the E. coli lac operon
   2770..2791    -  protein_bind   CAP binding site: CAP binding activates transcription in the presence of cAMP. E. coli catabolite activator protein
   2804..2896    -  CDS            lacI (fragment): lac repressor; lacI; The lac repressor binds to the lac operator to inhibit transcription in E. coli. This inhibition can be relieved by adding lactose or isopropyl-β-D-thiogalactopyranoside (IPTG).
   3079..3667    -  rep_origin     ori: high-copy-number ColE1/pMB1/pBR322/pUC origin of replication
   3838..4698    -  CDS            AmpR: β-lactamase; bla; confers resistance to ampicillin, carbenicillin, and related antibiotics
   4699..4803    -  promoter       AmpR promoter: bla
   4862..4914    -  misc_feature   bom (fragment): basis of mobility region from pBR322
   5069..5448    +  enhancer       CMV enhancer: human cytomegalovirus immediate early enhancer
   5449..5652    +  promoter       CMV promoter: human cytomegalovirus (CMV) immediate early promoter
   5648..5681    +  LTR            5' LTR (truncated) (fragment): truncated 5' long terminal repeat (LTR) from HIV-1
   5697..5715    +  promoter       T7 promoter: promoter for bacteriophage T7 RNA polymerase
   5729..5756    +  misc_feature   MCS (fragment): multiple cloning site
   5757..6074    +  CDS            ATP5IF1: ATIF1_HUMAN - Also known as ATPI, ATPIF1. Experimental evidence at protein level: Swiss-Prot protein existence level 1. Endogenous F(1)F(o)-ATPase inhibitor limiting ATP depletion when the mitochondrial membrane potential falls below a threshold and the F(1)F(o)-ATP synthase starts hydrolyzing ATP to pump protons out of the mitochondrial matrix. Required to avoid the consumption of cellular ATP when the F(1)F(o)-ATP synthase enzyme acts as an ATP hydrolase. Indirectly acts as a regulator of heme synthesis in erythroid tissues: regulates heme synthesis by modulating the mitochondrial pH and red
   6076..18      +  misc_feature   MCS (fragment) (across the origin): multiple cloning site
>Addgene plasmid #206937 | pIF1-S39E-GFP | addgene full sequence | sequence record 409037 | Addgene NGS Result
GGCCCGGGATCCACCGGTCGCCACCATGGTGAGCAAGGGCGAGGAGCTGTTCACCGGGGTGGTGCCCATC
CTGGTCGAGCTGGACGGCGACGTAAACGGCCACAAGTTCAGCGTGTCCGGCGAGGGCGAGGGCGATGCCA
CCTACGGCAAGCTGACCCTGAAGTTCATCTGCACCACCGGCAAGCTGCCCGTGCCCTGGCCCACCCTCGT
GACCACCCTGACCTACGGCGTGCAGTGCTTCAGCCGCTACCCCGACCACATGAAGCAGCACGACTTCTTC
AAGTCCGCCATGCCCGAAGGCTACGTCCAGGAGCGCACCATCTTCTTCAAGGACGACGGCAACTACAAGA
CCCGCGCCGAGGTGAAGTTCGAGGGCGACACCCTGGTGAACCGCATCGAGCTGAAGGGCATCGACTTCAA
GGAGGACGGCAACATCCTGGGGCACAAGCTGGAGTACAACTACAACAGCCACAACGTCTATATCATGGCC
GACAAGCAGAAGAACGGCATCAAGGTGAACTTCAAGATCCGCCACAACATCGAGGACGGCAGCGTGCAGC
TCGCCGACCACTACCAGCAGAACACCCCCATCGGCGACGGCCCCGTGCTGCTGCCCGACAACCACTACCT
GAGCACCCAGTCCGCCCTGAGCAAAGACCCCAACGAGAAGCGCGATCACATGGTCCTGCTGGAGTTCGTG
ACCGCCGCCGGGATCACTCTCGGCATGGACGAGCTGTACAAGTAAAGCGGCCGCCACTGTGCTGGATATC
TGCAGAATTCCACCACACTGGACTAGTGGATCCGAGCTCGGTACCAAGCTTAAGTTTAAACCGCTGATCA
GCCTCGACTGTGCCTTCTAGTTGCCAGCCATCTGTTGTTTGCCCCTCCCCCGTGCCTTCCTTGACCCTGG
AAGGTGCCACTCCCACTGTCCTTTCCTAATAAAATGAGGAAATTGCATCGCATTGTCTGAGTAGGTGTCA
TTCTATTCTGGGGGGTGGGGTGGGGCAGGACAGCAAGGGGGAGGATTGGGAAGACAATAGCAGGCATGCT
GGGGATGCGGTGGGCTCTATGGCTTCTGAGGCGGAAAGAACCAGCTGGGGCTCTAGGGGGTATCCCC
[124 nt withheld, positions 1118-1241]
C
[91 nt withheld, positions 1243-1333]
A
[49 nt withheld, positions 1335-1383]
CCTTTGACGTTGGAGTCCACGTTCTTT
[37 nt withheld, positions 1411-1447]
ACCCTATCTCGGTCTATTCTTTTGATTTATAAGGGATTTTGCCGATTTCGGCCTATTGGTTAAAAAATGA
GCTGATTTAACAAAAATTTAACGCGAATTAATTCTGTGGAATGTGTGTCAGTTAGGGTGTGGAAAGTCCC
CAGGCTCCCCAGCAGGCAGAAGTATGCAAAGCATGCATCTCAATTAGTCAGCAACCAGGTGTGGAAAGTC
CCCAGGCTCCCCAGCAGGCAGAAGTATGCAAAGCATGCATCTCAATTAGTCAGCAACCATAGTCCCGCCC
CTAACTCCGCCCATCCCGCCCCTAACTCCGCCCAGTTCCGCCCATTCTCCGCCCCATGGCTGACTAATTT
TTTTTATTTATGCAGAGGCCGAGGCCGCCTCTGCCTCTGAGCTATTCCAGAAGTAGTGAGGAGGCTTTTT
TGGAGGCCTAGGCTTTTGCAAAAAGCTCCCGGGAGCTTGTATATCCATTTTCGGATCTGATCAGCACGTG
TTGACAATTAATCATCGGCATAGTATATCGGCATAGTATAATACGACAAGGTGAGGAACTAAACCATGGC
CAAGTTGACCAGTGCCGTTCCGGTGCTCACCGCGCGCGACGTCGCCGGAGCGGTCGAGTTCTGGACCGAC
CGGCTCGGGTTCTCCCGGGACTTCGTGGAGGACGACTTCGCCGGTGTGGTCCGGGACGACGTGACCCTGT
TCATCAGCGCGGTCCAGGACCAGGTGGTGCCGGACAACACCCTGGCCTGGGTGTGGGTGCGCGGCCTGGA
CGAGCTGTACGCCGAGTGGTCGGAGGTCGTGTCCACGAACTTCCGGGACGCCTCCGGGCCGGCCATGACC
GAGATCGGCGAGCAGCCGTGGGGGCGGGAGTTCGCCCTGCGCGACCCGGCCGGCAACTGCGTGCACTTCG
TGGCCGAGGAGCAGGACTGACACGTGCTACGAGATTTCGATTCCACCGCCGCCTTCTATGAAAGGTTGGG
CTTCGGAATCGTTTTCCGGGACGCCGGCTGGATGATCCTCCAGCGCGGGGATCTCATGCTGGAGTTCTTC
GCCCACCCCAACTTGTTTATTGCAGCTTATAATGGTTACAAATAAAGCAATAGCATCACAAATTTCACAA
ATAAAGCATTTTTTTCACTGCATTCTAGTTGTGGTTTGTCCAAACTCATCAATGTATCTTATCATGTCTG
TATACCGTCGACCTCTAGCTAGAGCTTGGCGTAATCATGGTCATAGCTGTTTCCTGTGTGAAATTGTTAT
CCGCTCACAATTCCACACAACATACGAGCCGGAAGCATAAAGTGTAAAGCCTGGGGTGCCTAATGAGTGA
GCTAACTCACATTAATTGCGTTGCGCTCACTGCCCGCTTTCCAGTCGGGAAACCTGTCGTGCCAGCTGCA
TTAATGAATCGGCCAACGCGCGGGGAGAGGCGGTTTGCGTATTGGGCGCTCTTCCGCTTCCTCGCTCACT
GACTCGCTGCGCTCGGTCGTTCGGCTGCGGCGAGCGGTATCAGCTCACTCAAAGGCGGTAATACGGTTAT
CCACAGAATCAGGGGATAACGCAGGAAAGAACATGTGAGCAAAAGGCCAGCAAAAGGCCAGGAACCGTAA
AAAGGCCGCGTTGCTGGCGTTTTTCCATAGGCTCCGCCCCCCTGACGAGCATCACAAAAATCGACGCTCA
AGTCAGAGGTGGCGAAACCCGACAGGACTATAAAGATACCAGGCGTTTCCCCCTGGAAGCTCCCTCGTGC
GCTCTCCTGTTCCGACCCTGCCGCTTACCGGATACCTGTCCGCCTTTCTCCCTTCGGGAAGCGTGGCGCT
TTCTCATAGCTCACGCTGTAGGTATCTCAGTTCGGTGTAGGTCGTTCGCTCCAAGCTGGGCTGTGTGCAC
GAACCCCCCGTTCAGCCCGACCGCTGCGCCTTATCCGGTAACTATCGTCTTGAGTCCAACCCGGTAAGAC
ACGACTTATCGCCACTGGCAGCAGCCACTGGTAACAGGATTAGCAGAGCGAGGTATGTAGGCGGTGCTAC
AGAGTTCTTGAAGTGGTGGCCTAACTACGGCTACACTAGAAGAACAGTATTTGGTATCTGCGCTCTGCTG
AAGCCAGTTACCTTCGGAAAAAGAGTTGGTAGCTCTTGATCCGGCAAACAAACCACCGCTGGTAGCGGTG
GTTTTTTTGTTTGCAAGCAGCAGATTACGCGCAGAAAAAAAGGATCTCAAGAAGATCCTTTGATCTTTTC
TACGGGGTCTGACGCTCAGTGGAACGAAAACTCACGTTAAGGGATTTTGGTCATGAGATTATCAAAAAGG
ATCTTCACCTAGATCCTTTTAAATTAAAAATGAAGTTTTAAATCAATCTAAAGTATATATGAGTAAACTT
GGTCTGACAGTTACCAATGCTTAATCAGTGAGGCACCTATCTCAGCGATCTGTCTATTTCGTTCATCCAT
AGTTGCCTGACTCCCCGTCGTGTAGATAACTACGATACGGGAGGGCTTACCATCTGGCCCCAGTGCTGCA
ATGATACCGCGAGACCCACGCTCACCGGCTCCAGATTTATCAGCAATAAACCAGCCAGCCGGAAGGGCCG
AGCGCAGAAGTGGTCCTGCAACTTTATCCGCCTCCATCCAGTCTATTAATTGTTGCCGGGAAGCTAGAGT
AAGTAGTTCGCCAGTTAATAGTTTGCGCAACGTTGTTGCCATTGCTACAGGCATCGTGGTGTCACGCTCG
TCGTTTGGTATGGCTTCATTCAGCTCCGGTTCCCAACGATCAAGGCGAGTTACATGATCCCCCATGTTGT
GCAAAAAAGCGGTTAGCTCCTTCGGTCCTCCGATCGTTGTCAGAAGTAAGTTGGCCGCAGTGTTATCACT
CATGGTTATGGCAGCACTGCATAATTCTCTTACTGTCATGCCATCCGTAAGATGCTTTTCTGTGACTGGT
GAGTACTCAACCAAGTCATTCTGAGAATAGTGTATGCGGCGACCGAGTTGCTCTTGCCCGGCGTCAATAC
GGGATAATACCGCGCCACATAGCAGAACTTTAAAAGTGCTCATCATTGGAAAACGTTCTTCGGGGCGAAA
ACTCTCAAGGATCTTACCGCTGTTGAGATCCAGTTCGATGTAACCCACTCGTGCACCCAACTGATCTTCA
GCATCTTTTACTTTCACCAGCGTTTCTGGGTGAGCAAAAACAGGAAGGCAAAATGCCGCAAAAAAGGGAA
TAAGGGCGACACGGAAATGTTGAATACTCATACTCTTCCTTTTTCAATATTATTGAAGCATTTATCAGGG
TTATTGTCTCATGAGCGGATACATATTTGAATGTATTTAGAAAAATAAACAAATAGGGGTTCCGCGCACA
TTTCCCCGAAAAGTGCCACCTGACGTCGACGGATCGGGAGATCTCCCGATCCCCTATGGTGCACTCTCAG
TACAATCTGCTCTGATGCCGCATAGTTAAGCCAGTATCTGCTCCCTGCTTGTGTGTTGGAGGTCGCTGAG
TAGTGCGCGAGCAAAATTTAAGCTACAACAAGGCAAGGCTTGACCGACAATTGCATGAAGAATCTGCTTA
GGGTTAGGCGTTTTGCGCTGCTTCGCGATGTACGGGCCAGATATACGCGTTGACATTGATTATTGACTAG
TTATTAATAGTAATCAATTACGGGGTCATTAGTTCATAGCCCATATATGGAGTTCCGCGTTACATAACTT
ACGGTAAATGGCCCGCCTGGCTGACCGCCCAACGACCCCCGCCCATTGACGTCAATAATGACGTATGTTC
CCATAGTAACGCCAATAGGGACTTTCCATTGACGTCAATGGGTGGAGTATTTACGGTAAACTGCCCACTT
GGCAGTACATCAAGTGTATCATATGCCAAGTACGCCCCCTATTGACGTCAATGACGGTAAATGGCCCGCC
TGGCATTATGCCCAGTACATGACCTTATGGGACTTTCCTACTTGGCAGTACATCTACGTATTAGTCATCG
CTATTACCATGGTGATGCGGTTTTGGCAGTACATCAATGGGCGTGGATAGCGGTTTGACTCACGGGGATT
TCCAAGTCTCCACCCCATTGACGTCAATGGGAGTTTGTTTTGGCACCAAAATCAACGGGACTTTCCAAAA
TGTCGTAACAACTCCGCCCCATTGACGCAAATGGGCGGTAGGCGTGTACGGTGGGAGGTCTATATAAGCA
GAGCTCTCTGGCTAACTAGAGAACCCACTGCTTACTGGCTTATCGAAATTAATACGACTCACTATAGGGA
GACCCAAGCTGGCTAGCGCTACCGGACTCAGATCTCGAGATGGCAGTGACGGCGTTGGCGGCGCGGACGT
GGCTTGGCGTGTGGGGCGTGAGGACCATGCAAGCCCGAGGCTTCGGCTCGGATCAGTCCGAGAATGTCGA
CCGGGGCGCGGGCGAGATCCGGGAAGCCGGTGGGGCCTTCGGAAAGAGAGAGCAGGCTGAAGAGGAACGA
TATTTCCGAGCACAGAGTAGAGAACAACTGGCAGCTTTGAAAAAACACCATGAAGAAGAAATCGTTCATC
ATAAGAAGGAGATTGAGCGTCTGCAGAAAGAAATTGAGCGCCATAAGCAGAAGATCAAAATGCTAAAACA
TGATGATAG
